>Addgene plasmid #184455 | pVITRO1-iRFP702-CAAX | addgene full sequence | sequence record 362895 | Addgene NGS Result
CCTGCAGGGCCTGAAATAACCTCTGAAAGAGGAACTTGGTTAGGTACCTTCTGAGGCGGAAAGAACCAGC
TGTGGAATGTGTGTCAGTTAGGGTGTGGAAAGTCCCCAGGCTCCCCAGCAGGCAGAAGTATGCAAAGCAT
GCATCTCAATTAGTCAGCAACCAGGTGTGGAAAGTCCCCAGGCTCCCCAGCAGGCAGAAGTATGCAAAGC
ATGCATCTCAATTAGTCAGCAACCATAGTCCCACTAGTGGAGCCGAGAGTAATTCATACAAAAGGAGGGA
TCGCCTTCGCAAGGGGAGAGCCCAGGGACCGTCCCTAAATTCTCACAGACCCAAATCCCTGTAGCCGCCC
CACGACAGCGCGAGGAGCATGCGCTCAGGGCTGAGCGCGGGGAGAGCAGAGCACACAAGCTCATAGACCC
TGGTCGTGGGGGGGAGGACCGGGGAGCTGGCGCGGGGCAAACTGGGAAAGCGGTGTCGTGTGCTGGCTCC
GCCCTCTTCCCGAGGGTGGGGGAGAACGGTATATAAGTGCGGCAGTCGCCTTGGACGTTCTTTTTCGCAA
CGGGTTTGCCGTCAGAACGCAGGTGAGGGGCGGGTGTGGCTTCCGCGGGCCGCCGAGCTGGAGGTCCTGC
TCCGAGCGGGCCGGGCCCCGCTGTCGTCGGCGGGGATTAGCTGCGAGCATTCCCGCTTCGAGTTGCGGGC
GGCGCGGGAGGCAGAGTGCGAGGCCTAGCGGCAACCCCGTAGCCTCGCCTCGTGTCCGGCTTGAGGCCTA
GCGTGGTGTCCGCGCCGCCGCCGCGTGCTACTCCGGCCGCACTCTGGTCTTTTTTTTTTTTGTTGTTGTT
GCCCTGCTGCCTTCGATTGCCGTTCAGCAATAGGGGCTAACAAAGGGAGGGTGCGGGGCTTGCTCGCCCG
GAGCCCGGAGAGGTCATGGTTGGGGAGGAATGGAGGGACAGGAGTGGCGGCTGGGGCCCGCCCGCCTTCG
GAGCACATGTCCGACGCCACCTGGATGGGGCGAGGCCTGGGGTTTTTCCCGAAGCAACCAGGCTGGGGTT
AGCGTGCCGAGGCCATGTGGCCCCAGCACCCGGCACGATCTGGCTTGGCGGCGCCGCGTTGCCCTGCCTC
CCTAACTAGGGTGAGGCCATCCCGTCCGGCACCAGTTGCGTGCGTGGAAAGATGGCCGCTCCCGGGCCCT
GTTGCAAGGAGCTCAAAATGGAGGACGCGGCAGCCCGGTGGAGCGGGCGGGTGAGTCACCCACACAAAGG
AAGAGGGCCTGGTCCCTCACCGGCTGCTGCTTCCTGTGACCCCGTGGTCCTATCGGCCGCAATAGTCACC
TCGGGCTTTTGAGCACGGCTAGTCGCGGCGGGGGGAGGGGATGTAATGGCGTTGGAGTTTGTTCACATTT
GGTGGGTGGAGACTAGTCAGGCCAGCCTGGCGCTGGAAGTCATTTTTGGAATTTGTCCCCTTGAGTTTTG
AGCGGAGCTAATTCTCGGGCTTCTTAGCGGTTCAAAGGTATCTTTTAAACCCTTTTTTAGGTGTTGTGAA
AACCACCGCTAATTCAAAGCAACCGGTGATATCAAAGATCTTGTACAGCTAGCTGGCCAGACATGATAAG
ATACATTGATGAGTTTGGACAAACCACAACTAGAATGCAGTGAAAAAAATGCTTTATTTGTGAAATTTGT
GATGCTATTGCTTTATTTGTAACCATTATAAGCTGCAATAAACAAGTTAACAACAACAATTGCATTCATT
TTATGTTTCAGGTTCAGGGGGAGGTGTGGGAGGTTTTTTAAAGCAAGTAAAACCTCTACAAATGTGGTAT
GGAAATGTTAATTAACTAGCCATGACCAAAATCCCTTAACGTGAGTTTTCGTTCCACTGAGCGTCAGACC
CCGTAGAAAAGATCAAAGGATCTTCTTGAGATCCTTTTTTTCTGCGCGTAATCTGCTGCTTGCAAACAAA
AAAACCACCGCTACCAGCGGTGGTTTGTTTGCCGGATCAAGAGCTACCAACTCTTTTTCCGAAGGTAACT
GGCTTCAGCAGAGCGCAGATACCAAATACTGTTCTTCTAGTGTAGCCGTAGTTAGGCCACCACTTCAAGA
ACTCTGTAGCACCGCCTACATACCTCGCTCTGCTAATCCTGTTACCAGTGGCTGCTGCCAGTGGCGATAA
GTCGTGTCTTACCGGGTTGGACTCAAGACGATAGTTACCGGATAAGGCGCAGCGGTCGGGCTGAACGGGG
GGTTCGTGCACACAGCCCAGCTTGGAGCGAACGACCTACACCGAACTGAGATACCTACAGCGTGAGCTAT
GAGAAAGCGCCACGCTTCCCGAAGGGAGAAAGGCGGACAGGTATCCGGTAAGCGGCAGGGTCGGAACAGG
AGAGCGCACGAGGGAGCTTCCAGGGGGAAACGCCTGGTATCTTTATAGTCCTGTCGGGTTTCGCCACCTC
TGACTTGAGCGTCGATTTTTGTGATGCTCGTCAGGGGGGCGGAGCCTATGGAAAAACGCCAGCAACGCGG
CCTTTTTACGGTTCCTGGCCTTTTGCTGGCCTTTTGCTCACATGTTCTTAATTAACCTGCAGGCGTTACA
TAACTTACGGTAAATGGCCCGCCTGGCTGACCGCCCAACGACCCCCGCCCATTGACGTCAATAATGACGT
ATGTTCCCATAGTAACGCCAATAGGGACTTTCCATTGACGTCAATGGGTGGAGTATTTACGGTAAACTGC
CCACTTGGCAGTACATCAAGTGTATCATATGCCAAGTACGCCCCCTATTGACGTCAATGACGGTAAATGG
CCCGCCTGGCATTATGCCCAGTACATGACCTTATGGGACTTTCCTACTTGGCAGTACATCTACGTATTAG
TCATCGCTATTACCATGATGATGCGGTTTTGGCAGTACATCAATGGGCGTGGATAGCGGTTTGACTCACG
GGGATTTCCAAGTCTCCACCCCATTGACGTCAATGGGAGTTTGTTTTGACTAGTGGAGCCGAGAGTAATT
CATACAAAAGGAGGGATCGCCTTCGCAAGGGGAGAGCCCAGGGACCGTCCCTAAATTCTCACAGACCCAA
ATCCCTGTAGCCGCCCCACGACAGCGCGAGGAGCATGCGCCCAGGGCTGAGCGCGGGTAGATCAGAGCAC
ACAAGCTCACAGTCCCCGGCGGTGGGGGGAGGGGCGCGCTGAGCGGGGGCCAGGGAGCTGGCGCGGGGCA
AACTGGGAAAGTGGTGTCGTGTGCTGGCTCCGCCCTCTTCCCGAGGGTGGGGGAGAACGGTATATAAGTG
CGGTAGTCGCCTTGGACGTTCTTTTTCGCAACGGGTTTGCCGTCAGAACGCAGGTGAGTGGCGGGTGTGG
CTTCCGCGGGCCCCGGAGCTGGAGCCCTGCTCTGAGCGGGCCGGGCTGATATGCGAGTGTCGTCCGCAGG
GTTTAGCTGTGAGCATTCCCACTTCGAGTGGCGGGCGGTGCGGGGGTGAGAGTGCGAGGCCTAGCGGCAA
CCCCGTAGCCTCGCCTCGTGTCCGGCTTGAGGCCTAGCGTGGTGTCCGCCGCCGCGTGCCACTCCGGCCG
CACTATGCGTTTTTTGTCCTTGCTGCCCTCGATTGCCTTCCAGCAGCATGGGCTAACAAAGGGAGGGTGT
GGGGCTCACTCTTAAGGAGCCCATGAAGCTTACGTTGGATAGGAATGGAAGGGCAGGAGGGGCGACTGGG
GCCCGCCCGCCTTCGGAGCACATGTCCGACGCCACCTGGATGGGGCGAGGCCTGTGGCTTTCCGAAGCAA
TCGGGCGTGAGTTTAGCCTACCTGGGCCATGTGGCCCTAGCACTGGGCACGGTCTGGCCTGGCGGTGCCG
CGTTCCCTTGCCTCCCAACAAGGGTGAGGCCGTCCCGCCCGGCACCAGTTGCTTGCGCGGAAAGATGGCC
GCTCCCGGGGCCCTGTTGCAAGGAGCTCAAAATGGAGGACGCGGCAGCCCGGTGGAGCGGGCGGGTGAGT
CACCCACACAAAGGAAGAGGGCCTTGCCCCTCGCCGGCCGCTGCTTCCTGTGACCCCGTGGTCTATCGGC
CGCATAGTCACCTCGGGCTTCTCTTGAGCACCGCTCGTCGCGGCGGGGGGAGGGGATCTAATGGCGTTGG
AGTTTGTTCACATTTGGTGGGTGGAGACTAGTCAGGCCAGCCTGGCGCTGGAAGTCATTCTTGGAATTTG
CCCCTTTGAGTTTGGAGCGAGGCTAATTCTCAAGCCTCTTAGCGGTTCAAAGGTATTTTCTAAACCCGTT
TCCAGGTGTTGTGAAAGCCACCGCTAATTCAAAGCAATCCGGAGCCACCATGGCGCGTAAGGTCGATCTC
ACCTCCTGCGATCGCGAGCCGATCCACATCCCCGGCAGCATTCAGCCGTGCGGCTGCCTGCTAGCCTGCG
ACGCGCAGGCGGTGCGGATCACGCGCATTACGGAAAATGCCGGCGCGTTCTTTGGACGCGAAACTCCGCG
GGTCGGTGAGCTACTCGCCGATTACTTCGGCGAGACCGAAGCCCATGCGCTGCGCAACGCACTGGCGCAG
TCCTCCGATCCAAAGCGACCGGCGCTGATCTTCGGTTGGCGCGACGGCCTGACCGGCCGCACCTTCGACA
TCTCGCTGCATCGCCATGACGGTACATCGATCATCGAGTTCGAGCCTGCGGCGGCCGAACAGGCCGACAA
TCCGCTGCGGCTGACGCGGCAGATCATCGCGCGCACCAAAGAACTGAAGTCGCTCGAAGAGATGGCCGCA
CGGGTGCCGCGCTATCTGCAGGCGATGCTCGGCTATCACCGCGTGATGTTGTACCGCTTCGCGGACGACG
GCTCCGGCAAAGTGATCGGCGAGGCGAAGCGCAGCGACCTCGAGAGCTTTCTCGGTCAGCACTTTCCGGC
GTCGCTGGTCCCGCAGCAGGCGCGGCTACTGTACTTGAAGAACGCGATCCGCGTGGTCTCGGATTCGCGC
GGCATCAGCAGCCGGATCGTGCCCGAGCACGACGCCTCCGGCGCCGCGCTTGATCTGTCGTTCGCGCACC
TGCGCAGCATCTCGCCTATCCATCTCGAATTTCTGCGGAACATGGGCGTCAGCGCCTCGATGTCGCTGTC
GATCATCATTGACGGCACGCTATGGGGATTGATCATCTGTCATCATTACGAGCCGCGTGCCGTGCCGATG
GCGCAGCGCGTCGCGGCCGAAATGTTCGCCGACTTCTTATCGCTGCACTTCACCGCCGCCCACCACCAAC
GCTCTGGCAGCGGAGGCTCTGGAGGCAAAGAAAAGATGAGCAAAGATGGTAAAAAGAAGAAAAAGAAGTC
AAAGACAAAGTGTGTAATTATGTGAGGATCCCGTACGCCTAGCCGTACGCCTAGGAGCAGGTTTCCCCAA
TGACACAAAACGTGCAACTTGAAACTCCGCCTGGTCTTTCCAGGTCTAGAGGGGTAACACTTTGTACTGC
GTTTGGCTCCACGCTCGATCCACTGGCGAGTGTTAGTAACAGCACTGTTGCTTCGTAGCGGAGCATGACG
GCCGTGGGAACTCCTCCTTGGTAACAAGGACCCACGGGGCCAAAAGCCACGCCCACACGGGCCCGTCATG
TGTGCAACCCCAGCACGGCGACTTTACTGCGAAACCCACTTTAAAGTGACATTGAAACTGGTACCCACAC
ACTGGTGACAGGCTAAGGATGCCCTTCAGGTACCCCGAGGTAACACGCGACACTCGGGATCTGAGAAGGG
GACTGGGGCTTCTATAAAAGCGCTCGGTTTAAAAAGCTTCTATGCCTGAATAGGTGACCGGAGGTCGGCA
CCTTTCCTTTGCAATTACTGACCCTATGAATACACTGACTGTTTGACAATTAATCATCGGCATAGTATAT
CGGCATAGTATAATACGACTCACTATAGGAGGGCCACCATGAAGAAACCTGAACTGACAGCAACTTCTGT
TGAGAAGTTTCTCATTGAAAAATTTGATTCTGTTTCTGATCTCATGCAGCTGTCTGAAGGTGAAGAAAGC
AGAGCCTTTTCTTTTGATGTTGGAGGAAGAGGTTATGTTCTGAGGGTCAATTCTTGTGCTGATGGTTTTT
ACAAAGACAGATATGTTTACAGACACTTTGCCTCTGCTGCTCTGCCAATTCCAGAAGTTCTGGACATTGG
AGAATTTTCTGAATCTCTCACCTACTGCATCAGCAGAAGAGCACAAGGAGTCACTCTCCAGGATCTCCCT
GAAACTGAGCTGCCAGCTGTTCTGCAACCTGTTGCTGAAGCAATGGATGCCATTGCAGCAGCTGATCTGA
GCCAAACCTCTGGATTTGGTCCTTTTGGTCCCCAAGGCATTGGTCAGTACACCACTTGGAGGGATTTCAT
TTGTGCCATTGCTGATCCTCATGTCTATCACTGGCAGACTGTGATGGATGACACAGTTTCTGCTTCTGTT
GCTCAGGCACTGGATGAACTCATGCTGTGGGCAGAAGATTGTCCTGAAGTCAGACACCTGGTCCATGCTG
ATTTTGGAAGCAACAATGTTCTGACAGACAATGGCAGAATCACTGCAGTCATTGACTGGTCTGAAGCCAT
GTTTGGAGATTCTCAATATGAGGTTGCCAACATTTTTTTTTGGAGACCTTGGCTGGCTTGCATGGAACAA
CAAACAAGATATTTTGAAAGAAGACACCCAGAACTGGCTGGTTCCCCCAGACTGAGAGCCTACATGCTCA
GAATTGGCCTGGACCAACTGTATCAATCTCTGGTTGATGGAAACTTTGATGATGCTGCTTGGGCACAAGG
AAGATGTGATGCCATTGTGAGGTCTGGTGCTGGAACTGTTGGAAGAACTCAAATTGCAAGAAGGTCTGCT
GCTGTTTGGACTGATGGATGTGTTGAAGTTCTGGCTGACTCTGGAAACAGGAGACCCTCCACAAGACCCA
GAGCCAAGGAATGAATATTAGCTAGATTATCCCTAATACCTGCCACCCCACTCTTAATCAGTGGTGGAAG
AACGGTCTCAGAACTGTTTGTTTCAATTGGCCATTTAAGTTTAGTAGTAAAAGACTGGTTAATGATAACA
ATGCATCGTAAAACCTTCAGAAGGAAAGGAGAATGTTTTGTGGACCACTTTGGTTTTCTTTTTTGCGTGT
GGCAGTTTTAAGTTATTAGTTTTTAAAATCAGTACTTTTTAATGGAAACAACTTGACCAAAAATTTGTCA
CAGAATTTTGAGACCCATTAAAAAAGTTAAATGAGAAACCTGTGTGTTCCTTTGGTCAACACCGAGACAT
TTAGGTGAAAGACATCTAATTCTGGTTTTACGAATCTGGAAACTTCTTGAAAATGTAATTCTTGAGTTAA
CACTTCTGGGTGGAGAATAGGGTTGTTTTCCCCCCACATAATTGGAAGGGGAAGGAATATCATTTAAAGC
TATGGGAGGGTTGCTTTGATTACAACACTGGAGAGAAATGCAGCATGTTGCTGATTGCCTGTCACTAAAA
CAGGCCAAAAACTGAGTCCTTGGGTTGCATAGAAAGCTG
Features (pLannotate 1.2.2; 14 found; start..end, strand, type, name):
     51..242     +  promoter       SV40 promoter (fragment): SV40 enhancer and early promoter
    429..1562    +  promoter       mEF-1α promoter (fragment): strong constitutive promoter for mouse elongation factor EF-1α
   1607..1728    -  polyA_signal   SV40 poly(A) signal: SV40 polyadenylation signal
   1751..1822    -  CDS            large T antigen (fragment): large T antigen from SV40 (simian virus 40)
   1916..2504    +  rep_origin     ori: high-copy-number ColE1/pMB1/pBR322/pUC origin of replication
   2584..2887    +  enhancer       CMV enhancer: human cytomegalovirus immediate early enhancer
   2889..2988    +  promoter       CMV promoter (fragment): human cytomegalovirus (CMV) immediate early promoter
   4320..5253    +  CDS            iRFP702 (fragment): near-infrared fluorescent protein with an emission peak at 702 nm, engineered from a bacterial phytochrome (Shcherbakova and Verkhusha, 2013) derived from Rhodopseudomonas palustris RpBphP6
   5277..5343    +  CDS            K-Ras (fragment): human small GTPase proto-oncoprotein
   5376..5820    +  misc_feature   FMDV IRES: internal ribosome entry site (IRES) of the foot-and-mouth disease virus
   5853..5871    +  promoter       tac promoter (fragment): strong E. coli promoter; hybrid between the trp and lac UV5 promoters
   5891..5909    +  promoter       T7 promoter: promoter for bacteriophage T7 RNA polymerase
   5919..6941    +  CDS            hph: KHYB_ECOLX - Experimental evidence at protein level: Swiss-Prot protein existence level 1. The aminoglycoside phosphotransferases achieve inactivation of their antibiotic substrates by phosphorylation. Only phosphorylates hygromycin and closely related compounds such as demethyl analogs and destomycin. From Escherichia coli.
   6956..7528    +  polyA_signal   EF-1α poly(A) signal: human EF-1α polyadenylation signal
