[The description below was written by a language model from this plasmid's Addgene catalogue record and pLannotate feature annotations shown in this document.]
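Description:
pVITRO1-iRFP702-CAAX is a mammalian expression plasmid built on InvivoGen's pVITRO1-hygro-mcs backbone, a vector with two separate transcription units. It replicates in E. coli from a high-copy ColE1/pUC-type origin and is selected with hygromycin in bacteria. The same hph (hygromycin phosphotransferase) gene can also provide selection in mammalian cells.

The payload is the near-infrared fluorescent protein iRFP702, engineered from a Rhodopseudomonas palustris bacterial phytochrome. It is followed in the annotated sequence by a short fragment of human K-Ras, presumably supplying the C-terminal CAAX motif, whose lipid modification anchors proteins to the plasma membrane. The catalogue gives the promoter as rat EF1α. The feature table does not annotate that promoter, but it shows a CMV enhancer and partial CMV promoter upstream, with an unannotated stretch before the iRFP702 coding sequence where the promoter presumably lies. Downstream of the fusion, an FMDV IRES leads into hph and an EF-1α polyadenylation signal, so the reporter and the resistance marker appear to be expressed from one bicistronic transcript. Short bacterial promoter fragments just ahead of hph probably account for its expression in E. coli. The second unit, with an SV40 enhancer fragment, a mouse EF-1α promoter and an SV40 poly(A) signal, has no annotated coding insert and appears to be empty.

The catalogue sizes (insert 341 bp, total 6,832 bp) do not match the 7,529-nt sequenced record or the roughly 930-bp iRFP702 annotation, and the record does not explain the difference. The stated purpose is plasma membrane-targeted iRFP702 expression in mammalian cells, and the associated publication concerns multiplexed biosensor barcoding for studying cell signalling.
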