Addgene plasmid #184455: pVITRO1-iRFP702-CAAX
Purpose: Plasma membrane-targeted iRFP702 expression in mammalian cells
Depositing lab: Chuan-Hsiang Huang. Depositing organization: Johns Hopkins University and School of Medicine. Publication: Deciphering cell signaling networks with massively multiplexed biosensor barcoding. Yang JM, Chi WY, Liang J, Takayanagi S, Iglesias PA, Huang CH. Cell. 2021 Dec 9;184(25):6193-6206.e14. doi: 10.1016/j.cell.2021.11.005. Epub 2021 Nov 26. PubMed 34838160.
Backbone
  Vector backbone: pVITRO1-hygro-mcs
  Backbone manufacturer: InvivoGen
  Backbone size w/o insert (bp): 6491
  Total vector size (bp): 6832
  Vector type: Mammalian Expression
Growth in bacteria
  Bacterial resistance: Hygromycin, 200 μg/mL
  Growth temperature: 37°C
  Growth strain: DH5alpha
  Copy number: High Copy
Gene/Insert
  Gene/Insert name: iRFP702-CAAX
  Species: Synthetic
  Insert size (bp): 341
  Mutation: WT
  Promoter: Rat EF1α
  Cloning method: Restriction Enzyme; 5′ cloning site BspEI (not destroyed); 3′ cloning site BamHI (not destroyed)
  Sequencing primers: 5′ N/A; 3′ GGAAAGACCAGGCGGAGTTTC
Terms and licenses: Academic/Nonprofit Terms; Industry Terms: Not Available to Industry
How to cite: pVITRO1-iRFP702-CAAX was a gift from Chuan-Hsiang Huang (Addgene plasmid # 184455 ; http://n2t.net/addgene:184455 ; RRID:Addgene_184455)
